Addgene plasmid #62716: pCas9–mKate2ps–EgRNA
Purpose: Empty; no U6 gRNA cassette
Depositing lab: Leonidas Bleris. Depositing organization: University of Texas at Dallas. Publication: CRISPR-based self-cleaving mechanism for controllable gene delivery in human cells. Moore R, Spinhirne A, Lai MJ, Preisser S, Li Y, Kang T, Bleris L. Nucleic Acids Res. 2015 Jan 30;43(2):1297-303. doi: 10.1093/nar/gku1326. Epub 2014 Dec 18. PubMed 25527740.
Backbone
  Vector backbone: pTag-CFP
  Vector type: Mammalian Expression
Growth in bacteria
  Bacterial resistance: Kanamycin, 50 μg/mL
  Growth temperature: 37°C
  Growth strain: DH5alpha
  Copy number: Unknown
Gene/Insert
  Gene/Insert name: Cas9–mKate2ps
  Species: Synthetic
Terms and licenses: Academic/Nonprofit Terms; Industry Terms: Not Available to Industry
How to cite: pCas9–mKate2ps–EgRNA was a gift from Leonidas Bleris (Addgene plasmid # 62716 ; http://n2t.net/addgene:62716 ; RRID:Addgene_62716)
