[The description below was written by a language model from this plasmid's Addgene catalogue record.]
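Description:
pCas9–mKate2ps–EgRNA is a mammalian expression plasmid built on the pTag-CFP backbone and carrying a synthetic insert recorded as Cas9–mKate2ps. It is propagated in E. coli under kanamycin selection. The copy number is listed as unknown, and no feature table is provided, so the origin of replication, the promoter driving the insert, polyadenylation signals and any mammalian selection marker are not stated in the record.

The insert name indicates that the payload combines the RNA-guided nuclease Cas9 with mKate2, a far-red fluorescent protein that would serve as a visible readout of expression in transfected cells. The record does not define the "ps" suffix or say how the two coding sequences are joined (direct fusion, cleavage peptide or separate units), so the architecture of the cassette cannot be described further. The stated purpose is that this is the "empty" version of the design: it lacks a U6-driven guide RNA cassette, U6 being the RNA polymerase III promoter normally used to transcribe guide RNAs. Without a guide, the Cas9 produced from this plasmid has no targeting information of its own.

The plasmid comes from work on a CRISPR-based self-cleaving mechanism for controllable gene delivery in human cells. In that context, a guide-less construct most plausibly acts as a no-gRNA control against which guide-bearing versions can be compared, or as a parent vector for them, although the record itself says only that it is empty.
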