>Addgene plasmid #62716 | pCas9–mKate2ps–EgRNA | depositor partial sequence | sequence record 103507 | ORF Cas9-2A-mKate2-PEST
ATGGACAAGAAGTACTCCATTGGGCTCGATATCGGCACAAACAGCGTCGGCTGGGCCGTCATTACGGACG
AGTACAAGGTGCCGAGCAAAAAATTCAAAGTTCTGGGCAATACCGATCGCCACAGCATAAAGAAGAACCT
CATTGGCGCCCTCCTGTTCGACTCCGGGGAGACGGCCGAAGCCACGCGGCTCAAAAGAACAGCACGGCGC
AGATATACCCGCAGAAAGAATCGGATCTGCTACCTGCAGGAGATCTTTAGTAATGAGATGGCTAAGGTGG
ATGACTCTTTCTTCCATAGGCTGGAGGAGTCCTTTTTGGTGGAGGAGGATAAAAAGCACGAGCGCCACCC
AATCTTTGGCAATATCGTGGACGAGGTGGCGTACCATGAAAAGTACCCAACCATATATCATCTGAGGAAG
AAGCTTGTAGACAGTACTGATAAGGCTGACTTGCGGTTGATCTATCTCGCGCTGGCGCATATGATCAAAT
TTCGGGGACACTTCCTCATCGAGGGGGACCTGAACCCAGACAACAGCGATGTCGACAAACTCTTTATCCA
ACTGGTTCAGACTTACAATCAGCTTTTCGAAGAGAACCCGATCAACGCATCCGGAGTTGACGCCAAAGCA
ATCCTGAGCGCTAGGCTGTCCAAATCCCGGCGGCTCGAAAACCTCATCGCACAGCTCCCTGGGGAGAAGA
AGAACGGCCTGTTTGGTAATCTTATCGCCCTGTCACTCGGGCTGACCCCCAACTTTAAATCTAACTTCGA
CCTGGCCGAAGATGCCAAGCTTCAACTGAGCAAAGACACCTACGATGATGATCTCGACAATCTGCTGGCC
CAGATCGGCGACCAGTACGCAGACCTTTTTTTGGCGGCAAAGAACCTGTCAGACGCCATTCTGCTGAGTG
ATATTCTGCGAGTGAACACGGAGATCACCAAAGCTCCGCTGAGCGCTAGTATGATCAAGCGCTATGATGA
GCACCACCAAGACTTGACTTTGCTGAAGGCCCTTGTCAGACAGCAACTGCCTGAGAAGTACAAGGAAATT
TTCTTCGATCAGTCTAAAAATGGCTACGCCGGATACATTGACGGCGGAGCAAGCCAGGAGGAATTTTACA
AATTTATTAAGCCCATCTTGGAAAAAATGGACGGCACCGAGGAGCTGCTGGTAAAGCTTAACAGAGAAGA
TCTGTTGCGCAAACAGCGCACTTTCGACAATGGAAGCATCCCCCACCAGATTCACCTGGGCGAACTGCAC
GCTATCCTCAGGCGGCAAGAGGATTTCTACCCCTTTTTGAAAGATAACAGGGAAAAGATTGAGAAAATCC
TCACATTTCGGATACCCTACTATGTAGGCCCCCTCGCCCGGGGAAATTCCAGATTCGCGTGGATGACTCG
CAAATCAGAAGAGACCATCACTCCCTGGAACTTCGAGGAAGTCGTGGATAAGGGGGCCTCTGCCCAGTCC
TTCATCGAAAGGATGACTAACTTTGATAAAAATCTGCCTAACGAAAAGGTGCTTCCTAAACACTCTCTGC
TGTACGAGTACTTCACAGTTTATAACGAGCTCACCAAGGTCAAATACGTCACAGAAGGGATGAGAAAGCC
AGCATTCCTGTCTGGAGAGCAGAAGAAAGCTATCGTGGACCTCCTCTTCAAGACGAACCGGAAAGTTACC
GTGAAACAGCTCAAAGAAGACTATTTCAAAAAGATTGAATGTTTCGACTCTGTTGAAATCAGCGGAGTGG
AGGATCGCTTCAACGCATCCCTGGGAACGTATCACGATCTCCTGAAAATCATTAAAGACAAGGACTTCCT
GGACAATGAGGAGAACGAGGACATTCTTGAGGACATTGTCCTCACCCTTACGTTGTTTGAAGATAGGGAG
ATGATTGAAGAACGCTTGAAAACTTACGCTCATCTCTTCGACGACAAAGTCATGAAACAGCTCAAGAGGC
GCCGATATACAGGATGGGGGCGGCTGTCAAGAAAACTGATCAATGGGATCCGAGACAAGCAGAGTGGAAA
GACAATCCTGGATTTTCTTAAGTCCGATGGATTTGCCAACCGGAACTTCATGCAGTTGATCCATGATGAC
TCTCTCACCTTTAAGGAGGACATCCAGAAAGCACAAGTTTCTGGCCAGGGGGACAGTCTTCACGAGCACA
TCGCTAATCTTGCAGGTAGCCCAGCTATCAAAAAGGGAATACTGCAGACCGTTAAGGTCGTGGATGAACT
CGTCAAAGTAATGGGAAGGCATAAGCCCGAGAATATCGTTATCGAGATGGCCCGAGAGAACCAAACTACC
CAGAAGGGACAGAAGAACAGTAGGGAAAGGATGAAGAGGATTGAAGAGGGTATAAAAGAACTGGGGTCCC
AAATCCTTAAGGAACACCCAGTTGAAAACACCCAGCTTCAGAATGAGAAGCTCTACCTGTACTACCTGCA
GAACGGCAGGGACATGTACGTGGATCAGGAACTGGACATCAATCGGCTCTCCGACTACGACGTGGATCAT
ATCGTGCCCCAGTCTTTTCTCAAAGATGATTCTATTGATAATAAAGTGTTGACAAGATCCGATAAAAATA
GAGGGAAGAGTGATAACGTCCCCTCAGAAGAAGTTGTCAAGAAAATGAAAAATTATTGGCGGCAGCTGCT
GAACGCCAAACTGATCACACAACGGAAGTTCGATAATCTGACTAAGGCTGAACGAGGTGGCCTGTCTGAG
TTGGATAAAGCCGGCTTCATCAAAAGGCAGCTTGTTGAGACACGCCAGATCACCAAGCACGTGGCCCAAA
TTCTCGATTCACGCATGAACACCAAGTACGATGAAAATGACAAACTGATTCGAGAGGTGAAAGTTATTAC
TCTGAAGTCTAAGCTGGTCTCAGATTTCAGAAAGGACTTTCAGTTTTATAAGGTGAGAGAGATCAACAAT
TACCACCATGCGCATGATGCCTACCTGAATGCAGTGGTAGGCACTGCACTTATCAAAAAATATCCCAAGC
TTGAATCTGAATTTGTTTACGGAGACTATAAAGTGTACGATGTTAGGAAAATGATCGCAAAGTCTGAGCA
GGAAATAGGCAAGGCCACCGCTAAGTACTTCTTTTACAGCAATATTATGAATTTTTTCAAGACCGAGATT
ACACTGGCCAATGGAGAGATTCGGAAGCGACCACTTATCGAAACAAACGGAGAAACAGGAGAAATCGTGT
GGGACAAGGGTAGGGATTTCGCGACAGTCCGGAAGGTCCTGTCCATGCCGCAGGTGAACATCGTTAAAAA
GACCGAAGTACAGACCGGAGGCTTCTCCAAGGAAAGTATCCTCCCGAAAAGGAACAGCGACAAGCTGATC
GCACGCAAAAAAGATTGGGACCCCAAGAAATACGGCGGATTCGATTCTCCTACAGTCGCTTACAGTGTAC
TGGTTGTGGCCAAAGTGGAGAAAGGGAAGTCTAAAAAACTCAAAAGCGTCAAGGAACTGCTGGGCATCAC
AATCATGGAGCGATCAAGCTTCGAAAAAAACCCCATCGACTTTCTCGAGGCGAAAGGATATAAAGAGGTC
AAAAAAGACCTCATCATTAAGCTTCCCAAGTACTCTCTCTTTGAGCTTGAAAACGGCCGGAAACGAATGC
TCGCTAGTGCGGGCGAGCTGCAGAAAGGTAACGAGCTGGCACTGCCCTCTAAATACGTTAATTTCTTGTA
TCTGGCCAGCCACTATGAAAAGCTCAAAGGGTCTCCCGAAGATAATGAGCAGAAGCAGCTGTTCGTGGAA
CAACACAAACACTACCTTGATGAGATCATCGAGCAAATAAGCGAATTCTCCAAAAGAGTGATCCTCGCCG
ACGCTAACCTCGATAAGGTGCTTTCTGCTTACAATAAGCACAGGGATAAGCCCATCAGGGAGCAGGCAGA
AAACATTATCCACTTGTTTACTCTGACCAACTTGGGCGCGCCTGCAGCCTTCAAGTACTTCGACACCACC
ATAGACAGAAAGCGGTACACCTCTACAAAGGAGGTCCTGGACGCCACACTGATTCATCAGTCAATTACGG
GGCTCTATGAAACAAGAATCGACCTCTCTCAGCTCGGTGGAGACAGCAGGGCTGACCCCAAGAAGAAGAG
GAAGGTGGCTGAGGGCAGAGGAAGTCTTCTAACATGCGGTGACGTGGAGGAGAATCCCGGCCCTTCCGGA
GGGCCCATGGTGAGCGAGCTGATTAAGGAGAACATGCACATGAAGCTGTACATGGAGGGCACCGTGAACA
ACCACCACTTCAAGTGCACATCCGAGGGCGAAGGCAAGCCCTACGAGGGCACCCAGACCATGAGAATCAA
GGCGGTCGAGGGCGGCCCTCTCCCCTTCGCCTTCGACATCCTGGCTACCAGCTTCATGTACGGCAGCAAA
ACCTTCATCAACCACACCCAGGGCATCCCCGACTTCTTTAAGCAGTCCTTCCCCGAGGGCTTCACATGGG
AGAGAGTCACCACATACGAAGACGGGGGCGTGCTGACCGCTACCCAGGACACCAGCCTCCAGGACGGCTG
CCTCATCTACAACGTCAAGATCAGAGGGGTGAACTTCCCATCCAACGGCCCTGTGATGCAGAAGAAAACA
CTCGGCTGGGAGGCCTCCACCGAGACCCTGTACCCCGCTGACGGCGGCCTGGAAGGCAGAGCCGACATGG
CCCTGAAGCTCGTGGGCGGGGGCCACCTGATCTGCAACTTGAAGACCACATACAGATCCAAGAAACCCGC
TAAGAACCTCAAGATGCCCGGCGTCTACTATGTGGACAGAAGACTGGAAAGAATCAAGGAGGCCGACAAA
GAGACCTACGTCGAGCAGCACGAGGTGGCTGTGGCCAGATACTGCGACCTCCCTAGCAAACTGGGGCACA
GAGGTGGAGGAGGTTCCGGATCTCACGGCTTCCCTCCCGAGGTGGAGGAGCAGGCCGCCGGCACCCTGCC
CATGAGCTGCGCCCAGGAGAGCGGCATGGATAGACACCCTGCTGCTTGCGCCAGCGCCAGGATCAACGTC
TAA
