>Addgene plasmid #62716 | pCas9–mKate2ps–EgRNA | addgene partial sequence | sequence record 106776 | CMV-F 5'-CGCAAATGGGCGGTAGGCGTG-3'
CTATATAAGCAGAGCTGGTTTAGTGAACCGTCAGATCCGCTAGCCTTGCCACCATGGACAAGAAGTACTC
CATTGGGCTCGATATCGGCACAAACAGCGTCGGCTGGGCCGTCATTACGGACGAGTACAAGGTGCCGAGC
AAAAAATTCAAAGTTCTGGGCAATACCGATCGCCACAGCATAAAGAAGAACCTCATTGGCGCCCTCCTGT
TCGACTCCGGGGAGACGGCCGAAGCCACGCGGCTCAAAAGAACAGCACGGCGCAGATATACCCGCAGAAA
GAATCGGATCTGCTACCTGCAGGAGATCTTTAGTAATGAGATGGCTAAGGTGGATGACTCTTTCTTCCAT
AGGCTGGAGGAGTCCTTTTTGGTGGAGGAGGATAAAAAGCACGAGCGCCACCCAATCTTTGGCAATATCG
TGGACGAGGTGGCGTACCATGAAAAGTACCCAACCATATATCATCTGAGGAAGAAGCTTGTAGACAGTAC
TGATAAGGCTGACTTGCGGTTGATCTATCTCGCGCTGGCGCATATGATCAAATTTCGGGGACACTTCCTC
ATCGAGGGGGACCTGAACCCAGACAACAGCGATGTCGACAAACTCTTTATCCAACTGGTTCAGACTTACA
ATCAGCTTTTCGAAGAGAACCCGATCAACGCATCCGGAGTTGACGCCAAAGCAATCCTGAGCGCTAGGCT
GTCCAAATCCCGGCGGCTCGAAAACCTCATCGCACAGCTCCCTGGGGAGAAGAAGAACGGCCTGTTTGGT
AATCTTATCGCCCTGTCACTCGGGCTGACCCCCAACTTTAAATCTAACTTCGACCTGGCCGAAGATGCCA
AGCTTCAACTGAGCAAAGACACCTACGATGATGATCTCGACAATCTGCTGGCCCAGATCGGCGACCAGTA
CGCAGACCTTTTTTTGGCGGCAAAGAACCTGTCAGACGCCATTCTGCTGAGTGATATTCTGCGAGTGAAC
ACGGAGATCACCAAAGCTCCGCTGAGCGCTAGTATGATCAAGCGCTATGATGAGCACCACCAAG
