>Addgene plasmid #62716 | pCas9–mKate2ps–EgRNA | addgene partial sequence | sequence record 106777 | SV40pA-R 5'-GAAATTTGTGATGCTATTGC-3'
TTATAAGCTGCAATAAACAAGTTAACAACAACAATTGCATTCATTTTATGTTTCAGGTTCAGGGGGAGGT
GTGGGAGGTTTTTTAAAGCAAGTAAAACCTCTACAAATGTGGTATGGCTGATTATGATCTAGAGTCGCGG
CCGCTGGCCGGCCTTAGACGTTGATCCTGGCGCTGGCGCAAGCAGCAGGGTGTCTATCCATGCCGCTCTC
CTGGGCGCAGCTCATGGGCAGGGTGCCGGCGGCCTGCTCCTCCACCTCGGGAGGGAAGCCGTGAGATCCG
GAACCTCCTCCACCTCTGTGCCCCAGTTTGCTAGGGAGGTCGCAGTATCTGGCCACAGCCACCTCGTGCT
GCTCGACGTAGGTCTCTTTGTCGGCCTCCTTGATTCTTTCCAGTCTTCTGTCCACATAGTAGACGCCGGG
CATCTTGAGGTTCTTAGCGGGTTTCTTGGATCTGTATGTGGTCTTCAAGTTGCAGATCAGGTGGCCCCCG
CCCACGAGCTTCAGGGCCATGTCGGCTCTGCCTTCCAGGCCGCCGTCAGCGGGGTACAGGGTCTCGGTGG
AGGCCTCCCAGCCGAGTGTTTTCTTCTGCATCACAGGGCCGTTGGATGGGAAGTTCACCCCTCTGATCTT
GACGTTGTAGATGAGGCAGCCGTCCTGGAGGCTGGTGTCCTGGGTAGCGGTCAGCACGCCCCCGTCTTCG
TATGTGGTGACTCTCTCCCATGTGAAGCCCTCGGGGAAGGACTGCTTAAAGAAGTCGGGGATGCCCTGGG
TGTGGTTGATGAAGGTTTTGCTGCCGTACATGAAGCTGGTAGCCAGGATGTCGAAGGCGAAGGGGAGAGG
GCCGCCCTCGACCGCCTTGATTCTCATGGTCTGGGTGCCCTCGTAGGGCTTGCCTTCGCCCTCGGATGTG
CACTTGAAGTGGTGGTTGTTCACGGTGCCCTCCATGTACAGCTTCATGTGCATGTTCTCCTTAATCAGCT
CGCTCACCATGGGCCCTCCGGAA
