>Addgene plasmid #62716 | pCas9–mKate2ps–EgRNA | addgene partial sequence | sequence record 106778 | pBR322ori-3 5'-tttgtttgcaagcagcagat-3'
AAGGATCTCAAGAAGATCCTTTGATCTTTTCTACGGGGTCTGACGCTCAGTGGAACGAAAACTCACGTTA
AGGGATTTTGGTCATGAGATTATCAAAAAGGATCTTCACCTAGATCCTTTTAAATTAAAAATGAAGTTTT
AAATCAATCTAAAGTATATATGAGTAACCTGAGGCTATGGCAGGGCCTGCCGCCCCGACGTTGGCTGCGA
GCCCTGGGCCTTCACCCGAACTTGGGGGGTGGGGTGGGGAAAAGGAAGAAACGCGGGCGTATTGGCCCCA
ATGGGGTCTCGGTGGGGTATCGACAGAGTGCCAGCCCTGGGACCGAACCCCGCGTTTATGAACAAACGAC
CCAACACCGTGCGTTTTATTCTGTCTTTTTATTGCCGTCATAGCGCGGGTTCCTTCCGGTATTGTCTCCT
TCCGTGTTTCAGTTAGCCTCCCCCTAGGGTGGGCGAAGAACTCCAGCATGAGATCCCCGCGCTGGAGGAT
CATCCAGCCGGCGTCCCGGAAAACGATTCCGAAGCCCAACCTTTCATAGAAGGCGGCGGTGGAATCGAAA
TCTCGTGATGGCAGGTTGGGCGTCGCTTGGTCGGTCATTTCGAACCCCAGAGTCCCGCTCAGAAGAACTC
GTCAAGAAGGCGATAGAAGGCGATGCGCTGCGAATCGGGAGCGGCGATACCGTAAAGCACGAGGAAGCGG
TCAGCCCATTCGCCGCCAAGCTCTTCAGCAATATCACGGGTAGCCAACGCTATGTCCTGATAGCGGTCCG
CCACACCCAGCCGGCCACAGTCGATGAATCCAGAAAAGCGGCCATTTTCCACCATGATATTCGGCAAGCA
GGCATCGCCATGGGTCACGACGAGATCCTCGCCGTCGGGCATGCTCGCCTTGAGCCTGGCGAACAGTTCG
GCTGGCGCGAGCCCCTGATGCTCTTCGTCCAGATCATCCTGATCGACAAGACCGGCTTCCATCCGAGTAC
GTGCTCGCTCGATGCGATGTTTCGCTTGGTGGTCGAATGGGCAGGTAGCCGGATCAAGCGTATGCAGCCG
CCGCATTGCATCAGCCATGATGGATACTTTCTCGGCAGGAG
