>Addgene plasmid #62716 | pCas9–mKate2ps–EgRNA | addgene partial sequence | sequence record 106779 | hdCas9-R2 5'-CCGGCTTTATCCAACTCAGAC-3'
TTAGTCAGATTATCGAACTTCCGTTGTGTGATCAGTTTGGCGTTCAGCAGCTGCCGCCAATAATTTTTCA
TTTTCTTGACAACTTCTTCTGAGGGGACGTTATCACTCTTCCCTCTATTTTTATCGGATCTTGTCAACAC
TTTATTATCAATAGAATCATCTTTGAGAAAAGACTGGGGCACGATATGATCCACGTCGTAGTCGGAGAGC
CGATTGATGTCCAGTTCCTGATCCACGTACATGTCCCTGCCGTTCTGCAGGTAGTACAGGTAGAGCTTCT
CATTCTGAAGCTGGGTGTTTTCAACTGGGTGTTCCTTAAGGATTTGGGACCCCAGTTCTTTTATACCCTC
TTCAATCCTCTTCATCCTTTCCCTACTGTTCTTCTGTCCCTTCTGGGTAGTTTGGTTCTCTCGGGCCATC
TCGATAACGATATTCTCGGGCTTATGCCTTCCCATTACTTTGACGAGTTCATCCACGACCTTAACGGTCT
GCAGTATTCCCTTTTTGATAGCTGGGCTACCTGCAAGATTAGCGATGTGCTCGTGAAGACTGTCCCCCTG
GCCAGAAACTTGTGCTTTCTGGATGTCCTCCTTAAAGGTGAGAGAGTCATCATGGATCAACTGCATGAAG
TTCCGGTTGGCAAATCCATCGGACTTAAGAAAATCCAGGATTGTCTTTCCACTCTGCTTGTCTCGGATCC
CATTGATCAGTTTTCTTGACAGCCGCCCCCATCCTGTATATCGGCGCCTCTTGAGCTGTTTCATGACTTT
GTCGTCGAAGAGATGAGCGTAAGTTTTCAAGCGTTCTTCAATCATCTCCCTATCTTCAAACAACGTAAGG
GTGAGGACAATGTCCTCAAGAATGTCCTCGTTCTCCTCATTGTCCAGGAAGTCCTTGTCTTTAATGATTT
TCAGGAGATCGTGATACGTTCCCAGGGATGCGTTGAAGCGATCCTCCACTCCGCTGATTTCAACAGAGTC
GAAACATTCAATCTTTT
