>Addgene plasmid #62716 | pCas9–mKate2ps–EgRNA | addgene partial sequence | sequence record 106780 | mKate2-TurboRFP-R 5'-TGAAGTGGTGGTTGTTCACG-3'
TTCATGTGCATGTTCTCCTTAATCAGCTCGCTCACCATGGGCCCTCCGGAAGGGCCGGGATTCTCCTCCA
CGTCACCGCATGTTAGAAGACTTCCTCTGCCCTCAGCCACCTTCCTCTTCTTCTTGGGGTCAGCCCTGCT
GTCTCCACCGAGCTGAGAGAGGTCGATTCTTGTTTCATAGAGCCCCGTAATTGACTGATGAATCAGTGTG
GCGTCCAGGACCTCCTTTGTAGAGGTGTACCGCTTTCTGTCTATGGTGGTGTCGAAGTACTTGAAGGCTG
CAGGCGCGCCCAAGTTGGTCAGAGTAAACAAGTGGATAATGTTTTCTGCCTGCTCCCTGATGGGCTTATC
CCTGTGCTTATTGTAAGCAGAAAGCACCTTATCGAGGTTAGCGTCGGCGAGGATCACTCTTTTGGAGAAT
TCGCTTATTTGCTCGATGATCTCATCAAGGTAGTGTTTGTGTTGTTCCACGAACAGCTGCTTCTGCTCAT
TATCTTCGGGAGACCCTTTGAGCTTTTCATAGTGGCTGGCCAGATACAAGAAATTAACGTATTTAGAGGG
CAGTGCCAGCTCGTTACCTTTCTGCAGCTCGCCCGCACTAGCGAGCATTCGTTTCCGGCCGTTTTCAAGC
TCAAAGAGAGAGTACTTGGGAAGCTTAATGATGAGGTCTTTTTTGACCTCTTTATATCCTTTCGCCTCGA
GAAAGTCGATGGGGTTTTTTTCGAAGCTTGATCGCTCCATGATTGTGATGCCCAGCAGTTCCTTGACGCT
TTTGAGTTTTTTAGACTTCCCTTTCTCCACTTTGGCCACAACCAGTACACTGTAAGCGACTGTAGGAGAA
TCGAATCCGCCGTATTTCTTGGG
